>Addgene plasmid #135455 | MBP-TEVcs(ENLYFQ/G)-His6-uTEV1Δ(220-242)-R5 | addgene full sequence | sequence record 268950 | Addgene NGS Result
TGTGGAATTGTGAGCGGATAACAATTTCACACAGGAAACAGCCAGTCCGTTTAGGTGTTTTCACGAGCAC
TTCACCAACAAGGACCATAGATTATGAAAACTGAAGAAGGTAAACTGGTAATCTGGATTAACGGCGATAA
AGGCTATAACGGTCTCGCTGAAGTCGGTAAGAAATTCGAGAAAGATACCGGAATTAAAGTCACCGTTGAG
CATCCGGATAAACTGGAAGAGAAATTCCCACAGGTTGCGGCAACTGGCGATGGCCCTGACATTATCTTCT
GGGCACACGACCGCTTTGGTGGCTACGCTCAATCTGGCCTGTTGGCTGAAATCACCCCGGACAAAGCGTT
CCAGGACAAGCTGTATCCGTTTACCTGGGATGCCGTACGTTACAACGGCAAGCTGATTGCTTACCCGATC
GCTGTTGAAGCGTTATCGCTGATTTATAACAAAGATCTGCTGCCGAACCCGCCAAAAACCTGGGAAGAGA
TCCCGGCGCTGGATAAAGAACTGAAAGCGAAAGGTAAGAGCGCGCTGATGTTCAACCTGCAAGAACCGTA
CTTCACCTGGCCGCTGATTGCTGCTGACGGGGGTTATGCGTTCAAGTATGAAAACGGCAAGTACGACATT
AAAGACGTGGGCGTGGATAACGCTGGCGCGAAAGCGGGTCTGACCTTCCTGGTTGACCTGATTAAAAACA
AACACATGAATGCAGACACCGATTACTCCATCGCAGAAGCTGCCTTTAATAAAGGCGAAACAGCGATGAC
CATCAACGGCCCGTGGGCATGGTCCAACATCGACACCAGCAAAGTGAATTATGGTGTAACGGTACTGCCG
ACCTTCAAGGGTCAACCATCCAAACCGTTCGTTGGCGTGCTGAGCGCAGGTATTAACGCCGCCAGTCCGA
ACAAAGAGCTGGCAAAAGAGTTCCTCGAAAACTATCTGCTGACTGATGAAGGTCTGGAAGCGGTTAATAA
AGACAAACCGCTGGGTGCCGTAGCGCTGAAGTCTTACGAGGAAGAGTTGGCGAAAGATCCACGTATTGCC
GCCACCATGGAAAACGCCCAGAAAGGTGAAATCATGCCGAACATCCCGCAGATGTCCGCTTTCTGGTATG
CCGTGCGTACTGCGGTGATCAACGCCGCCAGCGGTCGTCAGACTGTCGATGAAGCCCTGAAAGACGCGCA
GACTAATTCGAGCTCGAACAACAACAACAATAACAATAACAACAACCTCGGGATCGAGGGAAGGGGAGAA
AATCTTTATTTTCAAGGTCATCATCATCATCATCATCATGGAGAAAGCTTGTTTAAGGGGCCGCGTGATT
ACAACCCGATATCGAGCACCATTTGTCATTTGACGAATGAATCTGATGGGCACACAACATCGTTGTATGG
TATTGGATTTGGTCCCTTCATCATTACAAACAAGCACTTGTTTAGAAGAAATAATGGAACACTGTTGGTC
CAATCACTACATGGTGTATTCAAGGTCAAGAACACCACGACTTTGCAACAACACCTCATTGATGGGAGGG
ACATGATAATTATTCGCATGCCTAAGGATTTCCCACCATTTCCTCAAAAGCTGAAATTTAGAGAGCCACA
AAGGGAAGAGCGCATATGTCTTGTGACAACCAACTTCCAAACTAAGAGCATGTCTAGCATGGTGTCAGAC
ACTAGTTGCACATTCCCTTCATCTGATGGCATATTCTGGAAGCATTGGATTCAAACCAAGGATGGGCAGT
GTGGCAATCCATTAGTATCAACTAGAGATGGGTTCATTGTTGGTATACACTCAGCATCGAATTTCACCAA
CACAAACAATTATTTCACAAGCGTGCCGAAAAACTTCATGGAATTGTTGACAAATCAGGAGGCGCAGCAG
TGGGTTAGTGGTTGGCGATTAAATGCTGACTCAGTATTGTGGGGGGGCCATAAAGTTTTCATGGTGCGTC
GTCGCCGTCGCTAATAAGGATCCTCTAGAGTCGACCTGCAGGCAAGCTTGGCACTGGCCGTCGTTTTACA
ACGTCGTGACTGGGAAAACCCTGGCGTTACCCAACTTAATCGCCTTGCAGCACATCCCCCTTTCGCCAGC
TGGCGTAATAGCGAAGAGGCCCGCACCGATCGCCCTTCCCAACAGTTGCGCAGCCTGAATGGCGAATGGC
AGCTTGGCTGTTTTGGCGGATGAGATAAGATTTTCAGCCTGATACAGATTAAATCAGAACGCAGAAGCGG
TCTGATAAAACAGAATTTGCCTGGCGGCAGTAGCGCGGTGGTCCCACCTGACCCCATGCCGAACTCAGAA
GTGAAACGCCGTAGCGCCGATGGTAGTGTGGGGTCTCCCCATGCGAGAGTAGGGAACTGCCAGGCATCAA
ATAAAACGAAAGGCTCAGTCGAAAGACTGGGCCTTTCGTTTTATCTGTTGTTTGTCGGTGAACGCTCTCC
TGAGTAGGACAAATCCGCCGGGAGCGGATTTGAACGTTGCGAAGCAACGGCCCGGAGGGTGGCGGGCAGG
ACGCCCGCCATAAACTGCCAGGCATCAAATTAAGCAGAAGGCCATCCTGACGGATGGCCTTTTTGCGTTT
CTACAAACTCTTTTGTTTATTTTTCTAAATACATTCAAATATGTATCCGCTCATGAGACAATAACCCTGA
TAAATGCTTCAATAATATTGAAAAAGGAAGAGTATGAGTATTCAACATTTCCGTGTCGCCCTTATTCCCT
TTTTTGCGGCATTTTGCCTTCCTGTTTTTGCTCACCCAGAAACGCTGGTGAAAGTAAAAGATGCTGAAGA
TCAGTTGGGTGCACGAGTGGGTTACATCGAACTGGATCTCAACAGCGGTAAGATCCTTGAGAGTTTTCGC
CCCGAAGAACGTTTCCCAATGATGAGCACTTTTAAAGTTCTGCTATGTGGCGCGGTATTATCCCGTGTTG
ACGCCGGGCAAGAGCAACTCGGTCGCCGCATACACTATTCTCAGAATGACTTGGTTGAGTACTCACCAGT
CACAGAAAAGCATCTTACGGATGGCATGACAGTAAGAGAATTATGCAGTGCTGCCATAACCATGAGTGAT
AACACTGCGGCCAACTTACTTCTGACAACGATCGGAGGACCGAAGGAGCTAACCGCTTTTTTGCACAACA
TGGGGGATCATGTAACTCGCCTTGATCGTTGGGAACCGGAGCTGAATGAAGCCATACCAAACGACGAGCG
TGACACCACGATGCCTGTAGCAATGGCAACAACGTTGCGCAAACTATTAACTGGCGAACTACTTACTCTA
GCTTCCCGGCAACAATTAATAGACTGGATGGAGGCGGATAAAGTTGCAGGACCACTTCTGCGCTCGGCCC
TTCCGGCTGGCTGGTTTATTGCTGATAAATCTGGAGCCGGTGAGCGTGGGTCTCGCGGTATCATTGCAGC
ACTGGGGCCAGATGGTAAGCCCTCCCGTATCGTAGTTATCTACACGACGGGGAGTCAGGCAACTATGGAT
GAACGAAATAGACAGATCGCTGAGATAGGTGCCTCACTGATTAAGCATTGGTAACTGTCAGACCAAGTTT
ACTCATATATACTTTAGATTGATT
[38 nt withheld, positions 3595-3632]
A
[37 nt withheld, positions 3634-3670]
ATTTTGTTAAAATTCGCGTTAAATTTTTGTTAAATCAGCTCATTTTTTAACCAATAGGCCGAAATCGGCA
AAATCCCTTATAAATCAAAAGAATAGCCCGAGATAGGGT
[37 nt withheld, positions 3780-3816]
AAAGAACGTGGACTCCAACGTCAAAGG
[141 nt withheld, positions 3844-3984]
G
[125 nt withheld, positions 3986-4110]
AAAGGATCTAGGTGAAGATCCTTTTTGATAATCTCATGACCAAAATCCCTTAACGTGAGTTTTCGTTCCA
CTGAGCGTCAGACCCCGTAGAAAAGATCAAAGGATCTTCTTGAGATCCTTTTTTTCTGCGCGTAATCTGC
TGCTTGCAAACAAAAAAACCACCGCTACCAGCGGTGGTTTGTTTGCCGGATCAAGAGCTACCAACTCTTT
TTCCGAAGGTAACTGGCTTCAGCAGAGCGCAGATACCAAATACTGTCCTTCTAGTGTAGCCGTAGTTAGG
CCACCACTTCAAGAACTCTGTAGCACCGCCTACATACCTCGCTCTGCTAATCCTGTTACCAGTGGCTGCT
GCCAGTGGCGATAAGTCGTGTCTTACCGGGTTGGACTCAAGACGATAGTTACCGGATAAGGCGCAGCGGT
CGGGCTGAACGGGGGGTTCGTGCACACAGCCCAGCTTGGAGCGAACGACCTACACCGAACTGAGATACCT
ACAGCGTGAGCTATGAGAAAGCGCCACGCTTCCCGAAGGGAGAAAGGCGGACAGGTATCCGGTAAGCGGC
AGGGTCGGAACAGGAGAGCGCACGAGGGAGCTTCCAGGGGGAAACGCCTGGTATCTTTATAGTCCTGTCG
GGTTTCGCCACCTCTGACTTGAGCGTCGATTTTTGTGATGCTCGTCAGGGGGGCGGAGCCTATGGAAAAA
CGCCAGCAACGCGGCCTTTTTACGGTTCCTGGCCTTTTGCTGGCCTTTTGCTCACATGTTCTTTCCTGCG
TTATCCCCTGATTCTGTGGATAACCGTATTACCGCCTTTGAGTGAGCTGATACCGCTCGCCGCAGCCGAA
CGACCGAGCGCAGCGAGTCAGTGAGCGAGGAAGCGGAAGAGCGCCTGATGCGGTATTTTCTCCTTACGCA
TCTGTGCGGTATTTCACACCGCATATGGTGCACTCTCAGTACAATCTGCTCTGATGCCGCATAGTTAAGC
CAGTATACACTCCGCTATCGCTACGTGACTGGGTCATGGCTGCGCCCCGACACCCGCCAACACCCGCTGA
CGCGCCCTGACGGGCTTGTCTGCTCCCGGCATCCGCTTACAGACAAGCTGTGACCGTCTCCGGGAGCTGC
ATGTGTCAGAGGTTTTCACCGTCATCACCGAAACGCGCGAGGCAGCTGCGGTAAAGCTCATCAGCGTGGT
CGTGCAGCGATTCACAGATGTCTGCCTGTTCATCCGCGTCCAGCTCGTTGAGTTTCTCCAGAAGCGTTAA
TGTCTGGCTTCTGATAAAGCGGGCCATGTTAAGGGCGGTTTTTTCCTGTTTGGTCACTGATGCCTCCGTG
TAAGGGGGATTTCTGTTCATGGGGGTAATGATACCGATGAAACGAGAGAGGATGCTCACGATACGGGTTA
CTGATGATGAACATGCCCGGTTACTGGAACGTTGTGAGGGTAAACAACTGGCGGTATGGATGCGGCGGGA
CCAGAGAAAAATCACTCAGGGTCAATGCCAGCGCTTCGTTAATACAGATGTAGGTGTTCCACAGGGTAGC
CAGCAGCATCCTGCGATGCAGATCCGGAACATAATGGTGCAGGGCGCTGACTTCCGCGTTTCCAGACTTT
ACGAAACACGGAAACCGAAGACCATTCATGTTGTTGCTCAGGTCGCAGACGTTTTGCAGCAGCAGTCGCT
TCACGTTCGCTCGCGTATCGGTGATTCATTCTGCTAACCAGTAAGGCAACCCCGCCAGCCTAGCCGGGTC
CTCAACGACAGGAGCACGATCATGCGCACCCGTGGCCAGGACCCAACGCTGCCCGAAATTCCGACACCAT
CGAATGGTGCAAAACCTTTCGCGGTATGGCATGATAGCGCCCGGAAGAGAGTCAATTCAGGGTGGTGAAT
GTGAAACCAGTAACGTTATACGATGTCGCAGAGTATGCCGGTGTCTCTTATCAGACCGTTTCCCGCGTGG
TGAACCAGGCCAGCCACGTTTCTGCGAAAACGCGGGAAAAAGTGGAAGCGGCGATGGCGGAGCTGAATTA
CATTCCCAACCGCGTGGCACAACAACTGGCGGGCAAACAGTCGTTGCTGATTGGCGTTGCCACCTCCAGT
CTGGCCCTGCACGCGCCGTCGCAAATTGTCGCGGCGATTAAATCTCGCGCCGATCAACTGGGTGCCAGCG
TGGTGGTGTCGATGGTAGAACGAAGCGGCGTCGAAGCCTGTAAAGCGGCGGTGCACAATCTTCTCGCGCA
ACGCGTCAGTGGGCTGATCATTAACTATCCGCTGGATGACCAGGATGCCATTGCTGTGGAAGCTGCCTGC
ACTAATGTTCCGGCGTTATTTCTTGATGTCTCTGACCAGACACCCATCAACAGTATTATTTTCTCCCATG
AAGACGGTACGCGACTGGGCGTGGAGCATCTGGTCGCATTGGGTCACCAGCAAATCGCGCTGTTAGCGGG
CCCATTAAGTTCTGTCTCGGCGCGTCTGCGTCTGGCTGGCTGGCATAAATATCTCACTCGCAATCAAATT
CAGCCGATAGCGGAACGGGAAGGCGACTGGAGTGCCATGTCCGGTTTTCAACAAACCATGCAAATGCTGA
ATGAGGGCATCGTTCCCACTGCGATGCTGGTTGCCAACGATCAGATGGCGCTGGGCGCAATGCGCGCCAT
TACCGAGTCCGGGCTGCGCGTTGGTGCGGATATCTCGGTAGTGGGATACGACGATACCGAAGACAGCTCA
TGTTATATCCCGCCGTTAACCACCATCAAACAGGATTTTCGCCTGCTGGGGCAAACCAGCGTGGACCGCT
TGCTGCAACTCTCTCAGGGCCAGGCGGTGAAGGGCAATCAGCTGTTGCCCGTCTCACTGGTGAAAAGAAA
AACCACCCTGGCGCCCAATACGCAAACCGCCTCTCCCCGCGCGTTGGCCGATTCATTAATGCAGCTGGCA
CGACAGGTTTCCCGACTGGAAAGCGGGCAGTGAGCGCAACGCAATTAATGTAAGTTAGCTCACTCATTAG
GCACAATTCTCATGTTTGACAGCTTATCATCGACTGCACGGTGCACCAATGCTTCTGGCGTCAGGCAGCC
ATCGGAAGCTGTGGTATGGCTGTGCAGGTCGTAAATCACTGCATAATTCGTGTCGCTCAAGGCGCACTCC
CGTTCTGGATAATGTTTTTTGCGCCGACATCATAACGGTTCTGGCAAATATTCTGAAATGAGCTGTTGAC
AATTAATCATCGGCTCGTATAATG
Features (pLannotate 1.2.2; 21 found; start..end, strand, type, name):
      8..24      +  protein_bind   lac operator: The lac repressor binds to the lac operator to inhibit transcription in E. coli. This inhibition can be relieved by adding lactose or isopropyl-β-D-thiogalactopyranoside (IPTG). lac repressor encoded by lacI
     94..1194    +  CDS            MBP: maltose binding protein from E. coli; malE (mutated); This version of the gene does not encode a signal sequence, so MBP will remain in the cytosol.
   1282..1301    +  CDS            capTEV™ (fragment): composite tag for in vivo biotinylation, TEV protease cleavage, and 6xHis tagging
   1300..1956    +  CDS            TEV protease (fragment): tobacco etch virus protease (Kapust et al., 2001)
   1978..2004    +  misc_feature   MCS (fragment): pUC18/19 multiple cloning site
   2012..2166    +  CDS            lacZα (fragment): LacZα fragment of β-galactosidase; lacZ fragment
   2259..2374    +  ncRNA          5S rRNA: Accession: RF00001 - 5S ribosomal RNA
   2378..2464    +  terminator     rrnB T1 terminator: Escherichia coli rrnB; transcription terminator T1 from the E. coli rrnB gene
   2556..2583    +  terminator     rrnB T2 terminator: transcription terminator T2 from the E. coli rrnB gene
   2602..2693    +  promoter       AmpR promoter: bla
   2694..3554    +  CDS            AmpR: β-lactamase; bla; confers resistance to ampicillin, carbenicillin, and related antibiotics
   3596..4109    -  rep_origin     M13 ori (sequence partly withheld): M13 bacteriophage origin of replication; arrow indicates direction of (+) strand synthesis
   4220..4808    +  rep_origin     ori: high-copy-number ColE1/pMB1/pBR322/pUC origin of replication
   4994..5134    -  misc_feature   bom: basis of mobility region from pBR322
   5236..5427    -  CDS            rop: Rop protein, which maintains plasmids at low copy number; rop
   5444..5824    +  CDS            YPB1_ECOLX: Protein predicted: Swiss-Prot protein existence level 4. From Escherichia coli.
   5923..6000    +  promoter       lacIq promoter: lacI (mutant); In the lacIq allele, a single base change in the promoter boosts expression of the lacI gene about 10-fold.
   6001..7083    +  CDS            lacI: lac repressor; lacI; The lac repressor binds to the lac operator to inhibit transcription in E. coli. This inhibition can be relieved by adding lactose or isopropyl-β-D-thiogalactopyranoside (IPTG).
   7096..7117    +  protein_bind   CAP binding site: CAP binding activates transcription in the presence of cAMP. E. coli catabolite activator protein
   7136..7153    +  promoter       tet promoter (fragment): E. coli promoter for tetracycline efflux protein gene
   7326..7354    +  promoter       tac promoter: strong E. coli promoter; hybrid between the trp and lac UV5 promoters
