[The description below was written by a language model from this plasmid's Addgene catalogue record and pLannotate feature annotations shown in this document.]
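Description:
MBP-TEVcs(ENLYFQ/G)-His6-uTEV1Δ(220-242)-R5 is a bacterial expression plasmid of about 7.4 kb, built on the pMal-C2 backbone for cytosolic production of an evolved tobacco etch virus (TEV) protease variant, uTEV1Δ, in E. coli. It replicates from a ColE1/pMB1-type origin. The backbone also carries the rop gene and the pBR322 bom region, consistent with its listing as low copy. An M13 phage origin is present as well, and selection is by ampicillin resistance (bla).

Expression is driven by the tac promoter, a strong trp/lac hybrid, with an adjacent lac operator. The plasmid encodes lacI under the lacIq promoter, so transcription is repressed until IPTG is added. The open reading frame begins with maltose-binding protein lacking its signal sequence, which keeps the fusion in the cytoplasm and generally aids solubility. This is followed by a TEV cleavage site, a His6 tag and the protease coding sequence; by its name, the construct ends in an R5 tail, presumably a short polyarginine stretch that is not separately annotated. Because the fusion contains its own recognition site, the active protease is expected to cleave itself from MBP, leaving a His-tagged enzyme suitable for metal-affinity purification.

The protease is truncated (residues 220–242 removed), giving a form described as low affinity. It carries S219V, noted as improving stability, and S153N, noted as improving catalytic activity. Downstream lie remnants of the polylinker and lacZα, followed by the rrnB T1 and T2 terminators. The plasmid comes from work on directed evolution of TEV protease for improved catalytic efficiency and is intended for producing the recombinant enzyme.
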