Addgene plasmid #135455: MBP-TEVcs(ENLYFQ/G)-His6-uTEV1Δ(220-242)-R5
Purpose: Bacterial expression of uTEV1Δ protease
Depositing lab: Alice Ting. Depositing organization: Stanford University. Publication: Directed evolution improves the catalytic efficiency of TEV protease. Sanchez MI, Ting AY. Nat Methods. 2019 Dec 9. pii: 10.1038/s41592-019-0665-7. doi: 10.1038/s41592-019-0665-7. PubMed 31819267.
Backbone
  Vector backbone: pMal-C2
  Backbone manufacturer: New England Biolabs
  Backbone size w/o insert (bp): 5479
  Total vector size (bp): 7357
  Vector type: Bacterial Expression
Growth in bacteria
  Bacterial resistance: Ampicillin, 100 μg/mL
  Growth temperature: 37°C
  Growth strain: DH5alpha
  Growth instructions: Use BL21(DE3)-RIL for protein expression. Shifting the temperature from 37C to 30C during induction maximizes the yield of soluble uTEV1Δ protease. Ampicillin for MBP-TEVcs(ENLYFQ/G)-His6-uTEV1Δ(220-242)-R5; Chloramphenicol for pRIL.
  Copy number: Low Copy
Gene/Insert
  Gene/Insert name: MBP-TEVcs(ENLYFQ/G)-His6-TEV1Δ(220-242)-R5
  Species: Synthetic
  Insert size (bp): 1878
  Mutation: S219V mutation improves stability, S153N mutation improves catalytic activity. Truncated form of TEV protease (low affinity)
  Promoter: tac promoter
  Tag / fusion protein: MBP, His6
  Cloning method: Gibson Cloning
  Sequencing primers: 5′ N/A; 3′ M13-F20
Terms and licenses: Academic/Nonprofit Terms; Industry Terms: Not Available to Industry
How to cite: MBP-TEVcs(ENLYFQ/G)-His6-uTEV1Δ(220-242)-R5 was a gift from Alice Ting (Addgene plasmid # 135455 ; http://n2t.net/addgene:135455 ; RRID:Addgene_135455)
